>Addgene plasmid #218718 | pEGFP-C1-BBS18 | addgene full sequence | sequence record 434352 | Addgene NGS Result
TAGTTATTAATAGTAATCAATTACGGGGTCATTAGTTCATAGCCCATATATGGAGTTCCGCGTTACATAA
CTTACGGTAAATGGCCCGCCTGGCTGACCGCCCAACGACCCCCGCCCATTGACGTCAATAATGACGTATG
TTCCCATAGTAACGCCAATAGGGACTTTCCATTGACGTCAATGGGTGGAGTATTTACGGTAAACTGCCCA
CTTGGCAGTACATCAAGTGTATCATATGCCAAGTACGCCCCCTATTGACGTCAATGACGGTAAATGGCCC
GCCTGGCATTATGCCCAGTACATGACCTTATGGGACTTTCCTACTTGGCAGTACATCTACGTATTAGTCA
TCGCTATTACCATGGTGATGCGGTTTTGGCAGTACATCAATGGGCGTGGATAGCGGTTTGACTCACGGGG
ATTTCCAAGTCTCCACCCCATTGACGTCAATGGGAGTTTGTTTTGGCACCAAAATCAACGGGACTTTCCA
AAATGTCGTAACAACTCCGCCCCATTGACGCAAATGGGCGGTAGGCGTGTACGGTGGGAGGTCTATATAA
GCAGAGCTGGTTTAGTGAACCGTCAGATCCGCTAGCGCTACCGGTCGCCACCATGGTGAGCAAGGGCGAG
GAGCTGTTCACCGGGGTGGTGCCCATCCTGGTCGAGCTGGACGGCGACGTAAACGGCCACAAGTTCAGCG
TGTCCGGCGAGGGCGAGGGCGATGCCACCTACGGCAAGCTGACCCTGAAGTTCATCTGCACCACCGGCAA
GCTGCCCGTGCCCTGGCCCACCCTCGTGACCACCCTGACCTACGGCGTGCAGTGCTTCAGCCGCTACCCC
GACCACATGAAGCAGCACGACTTCTTCAAGTCCGCCATGCCCGAAGGCTACGTCCAGGAGCGCACCATCT
TCTTCAAGGACGACGGCAACTACAAGACCCGCGCCGAGGTGAAGTTCGAGGGCGACACCCTGGTGAACCG
CATCGAGCTGAAGGGCATCGACTTCAAGGAGGACGGCAACATCCTGGGGCACAAGCTGGAGTACAACTAC
AACAGCCACAACGTCTATATCATGGCCGACAAGCAGAAGAACGGCATCAAGGTGAACTTCAAGATCCGCC
ACAACATCGAGGACGGCAGCGTGCAGCTCGCCGACCACTACCAGCAGAACACCCCCATCGGCGACGGCCC
CGTGCTGCTGCCCGACAACCACTACCTGAGCACCCAGTCCGCCCTGAGCAAAGACCCCAACGAGAAGCGC
GATCACATGGTCCTGCTGGAGTTCGTGACCGCCGCCGGGATCACTCTCGGCATGGACGAGCTGTACAAGT
CCGGACTCAGATCCACCATGCTTAAAGCTGCAGCAAAAAGACCAGAACTTTCAGGAAAAAACACTATATC
CAACAACTCAGATATGGCAGAAGTGAAGTCAATGTTCCGGGAAGTTCTTCCAAAGCAAGGGCCACTGTTT
GTGGAAGATATAATGACAATGGTGCTGTGTAAACCCAAACTTTTACCCTTAAAATCTCTGACTCTGGAAA
AACTAGAGAAAATGCATCAAGCAGCACAGAATACAATTCGCCAACAAGAAATGGCAGAAAAGGATCAACG
GCAAATAACCCACTGAGAATTCTGCAGTCGACGGTACCGCGGGCCCGGGATCCACCGGATCTAGATAACT
GATCATAATCAGCCATACCACATTTGTAGAGGTTTTACTTGCTTTAAAAAACCTCCCACACCTCCCCCTG
AACCTGAAACATAAAATGAATGCAATTGTTGTTGTTAACTTGTTTATTGCAGCTTATAATGGTTACAAAT
AAAGCAATAGCATCACAAATTTCACAAATAAAGCATTTTTTTCACTGCATTCTAGTTGTGGTTTGTCCAA
ACTCATCAATGTATCTTAACGCGTAAATTGTAAGCGTTAATATTTTGTTAAAATTCGCGTTAAATTTTTG
TTAAATCAGCTCATTTTTTAACCAATAGGCCGAAATCGGCAAAATCCCTTATAAATCAAAAGAATAGACC
GAGATAGGGT
[37 nt withheld, positions 2041-2077]
AAAGAACGTGGACTCCAACGTCAAAGG
[49 nt withheld, positions 2105-2153]
T
[91 nt withheld, positions 2155-2245]
G
[124 nt withheld, positions 2247-2370]
CAGGTGGCACTTTTCGGGGAAATGTGCGCGGAACCCCTATTTGTTTATTTTTCTAAATACATTCAAATAT
GTATCCGCTCATGAGACAATAACCCTGATAAATGCTTCAATAATATTGAAAAAGGAAGAGTCCTGAGGCG
GAAAGAACCAGCTGTGGAATGTGTGTCAGTTAGGGTGTGGAAAGTCCCCAGGCTCCCCAGCAGGCAGAAG
TATGCAAAGCATGCATCTCAATTAGTCAGCAACCAGGTGTGGAAAGTCCCCAGGCTCCCCAGCAGGCAGA
AGTATGCAAAGCATGCATCTCAATTAGTCAGCAACCATAGTCCCGCCCCTAACTCCGCCCATCCCGCCCC
TAACTCCGCCCAGTTCCGCCCATTCTCCGCCCCATGGCTGACTAATTTTTTTTATTTATGCAGAGGCCGA
GGCCGCCTCGGCCTCTGAGCTATTCCAGAAGTAGTGAGGAGGCTTTTTTGGAGGCCTAGGCTTTTGCAAA
GATCGATCAAGAGACAGGATGAGGATCGTTTCGCATGATTGAACAAGATGGATTGCACGCAGGTTCTCCG
GCCGCTTGGGTGGAGAGGCTATTCGGCTATGACTGGGCACAACAGACAATCGGCTGCTCTGATGCCGCCG
TGTTCCGGCTGTCAGCGCAGGGGCGCCCGGTTCTTTTTGTCAAGACCGACCTGTCCGGTGCCCTGAATGA
ACTGCAAGACGAGGCAGCGCGGCTATCGTGGCTGGCCACGACGGGCGTTCCTTGCGCAGCTGTGCTCGAC
GTTGTCACTGAAGCGGGAAGGGACTGGCTGCTATTGGGCGAAGTGCCGGGGCAGGATCTCCTGTCATCTC
ACCTTGCTCCTGCCGAGAAAGTATCCATCATGGCTGATGCAATGCGGCGGCTGCATACGCTTGATCCGGC
TACCTGCCCATTCGACCACCAAGCGAAACATCGCATCGAGCGAGCACGTACTCGGATGGAAGCCGGTCTT
GTCGATCAGGATGATCTGGACGAAGAGCATCAGGGGCTCGCGCCAGCCGAACTGTTCGCCAGGCTCAAGG
CGAGCATGCCCGACGGCGAGGATCTCGTCGTGACCCATGGCGATGCCTGCTTGCCGAATATCATGGTGGA
AAATGGCCGCTTTTCTGGATTCATCGACTGTGGCCGGCTGGGTGTGGCGGACCGCTATCAGGACATAGCG
TTGGCTACCCGTGATATTGCTGAAGAGCTTGGCGGCGAATGGGCTGACCGCTTCCTCGTGCTTTACGGTA
TCGCCGCTCCCGATTCGCAGCGCATCGCCTTCTATCGCCTTCTTGACGAGTTCTTCTGAGCGGGACTCTG
GGGTTCGAAATGACCGACCAAGCGACGCCCAACCTGCCATCACGAGATTTCGATTCCACCGCCGCCTTCT
ATGAAAGGTTGGGCTTCGGAATCGTTTTCCGGGACGCCGGCTGGATGATCCTCCAGCGCGGGGATCTCAT
GCTGGAGTTCTTCGCCCACCCTAGGGGGAGGCTAACTGAAACACGGAAGGAGACAATACCGGAAGGAACC
CGCGCTATGACGGCAATAAAAAGACAGAATAAAACGCACGGTGTTGGGTCGTTTGTTCATAAACGCGGGG
TTCGGTCCCAGGGCTGGCACTCTGTCGATACCCCACCGAGACCCCATTGGGGCCAATACGCCCGCGTTTC
TTCCTTTTCCCCACCCCACCCCCCAAGTTCGGGTGAAGGCCCAGGGCTCGCAGCCAACGTCGGGGCGGCA
GGCCCTGCCATAGCCTCAGGTTACTCATATATACTTTAGATTGATTTAAAACTTCATTTTTAATTTAAAA
GGATCTAGGTGAAGATCCTTTTTGATAATCTCATGACCAAAATCCCTTAACGTGAGTTTTCGTTCCACTG
AGCGTCAGACCCCGTAGAAAAGATCAAAGGATCTTCTTGAGATCCTTTTTTTCTGCGCGTAATCTGCTGC
TTGCAAACAAAAAAACCACCGCTACCAGCGGTGGTTTGTTTGCCGGATCAAGAGCTACCAACTCTTTTTC
CGAAGGTAACTGGCTTCAGCAGAGCGCAGATACCAAATACTGTTCTTCTAGTGTAGCCGTAGTTAGGCCA
CCACTTCAAGAACTCTGTAGCACCGCCTACATACCTCGCTCTGCTAATCCTGTTACCAGTGGCTGCTGCC
AGTGGCGATAAGTCGTGTCTTACCGGGTTGGACTCAAGACGATAGTTACCGGATAAGGCGCAGCGGTCGG
GCTGAACGGGGGGTTCGTGCACACAGCCCAGCTTGGAGCGAACGACCTACACCGAACTGAGATACCTACA
GCGTGAGCTATGAGAAAGCGCCACGCTTCCCGAAGGGAGAAAGGCGGACAGGTATCCGGTAAGCGGCAGG
GTCGGAACAGGAGAGCGCACGAGGGAGCTTCCAGGGGGAAACGCCTGGTATCTTTATAGTCCTGTCGGGT
TTCGCCACCTCTGACTTGAGCGTCGATTTTTGTGATGCTCGTCAGGGGGGCGGAGCCTATGGAAAAACGC
CAGCAACGCGGCCTTTTTACGGTTCCTGGCCTTTTGCTGGCCTTTTGCTCACATGTTCTTTCCTGCGTTA
TCCCCTGATTCTGTGGATAACCGTATTACCGCCATGCAT
Features (pLannotate 1.2.2; 15 found; start..end, strand, type, name):
     61..364     +  enhancer       CMV enhancer: human cytomegalovirus immediate early enhancer
    365..568     +  promoter       CMV promoter: human cytomegalovirus (CMV) immediate early promoter
    613..1329    +  CDS            EGFP: EGFP is a basic (constitutively fluorescent) green fluorescent protein published in 1996, derived from Aequorea victoria. It is reported to be a rapidly-maturing weak dimer with moderate acid sensitivity.
   1348..1623    +  CDS            BBIP1: BBIP1_HUMAN - Also known as BBIP10, NCRNA00081. Experimental evidence at protein level: Swiss-Prot protein existence level 1. The BBSome complex is thought to function as a coat complex required for sorting of specific membrane proteins to the primary cilia. The BBSome complex is required for ciliogenesis but is dispensable for centriolar satellite function. This ciliogenic function is mediated in part by the Rab8 GDP/GTP exchange factor, which localizes to the basal body and contacts the BBSome. Rab8(GTP) enters the primary cilium and promotes extension of the ciliary membrane. Firstly the BB
   1627..1663    +  misc_feature   MCS (fragment): multiple cloning site
   1680..1764    +  CDS            large T antigen (fragment): large T antigen from SV40 (simian virus 40)
   1787..1908    +  polyA_signal   SV40 poly(A) signal: SV40 polyadenylation signal
   1942..2370    -  rep_origin     f1 ori (sequence partly withheld): f1 bacteriophage origin of replication; arrow indicates direction of (+) strand synthesis
   2397..2501    +  promoter       AmpR promoter: bla
   2503..2860    +  promoter       SV40 promoter: SV40 enhancer and early promoter
   2895..3689    +  CDS            NeoR/KanR: aminoglycoside phosphotransferase from Tn5; aph(3')-II (or nptII); confers resistance to neomycin, kanamycin, and G418 (Geneticin®)
   3710..3862    +  CDS            ble (fragment): BLE_KLEPN - Experimental evidence at protein level: Swiss-Prot protein existence level 1. Binding protein with a strong affinity to the bleomycin family of antibiotics. Binds to CL990; an antimitotic-antibiotic compound. From Klebsiella pneumoniae.
   3921..3968    +  polyA_signal   HSV TK poly(A) signal: herpes simplex virus thymidine kinase polyadenylation signal (Cole and Stacy, 1985)
   4059..4075    -  polyA_signal   bGH poly(A) signal (fragment): bovine growth hormone polyadenylation signal
   4297..4885    +  rep_origin     ori: high-copy-number ColE1/pMB1/pBR322/pUC origin of replication
