[The description below was written by a language model from this plasmid's Addgene catalogue record and pLannotate feature annotations shown in this document.]
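Description:
pEGFP-C1-BBS18 is a mammalian expression plasmid built on the Clontech pEGFP-C1 backbone, designed to produce human BBS18 fused at its N-terminus to EGFP. The sequenced record is about 5 kb. It is maintained in E. coli at high copy through a ColE1/pUC-type origin, and it also carries an f1 phage origin. A single NeoR/KanR gene (the Tn5 aminoglycoside phosphotransferase) serves both hosts. A bacterial bla-type promoter drives it to give kanamycin resistance in bacteria, while the adjacent SV40 enhancer/early promoter drives it in mammalian cells to allow G418 selection of stable transfectants, with the HSV TK polyadenylation signal terminating that unit. Short hits annotated as fragments of ble, bGH poly(A) and SV40 large T antigen appear to be backbone remnants rather than functional elements.

The expression cassette consists of the human CMV immediate-early enhancer and promoter, the EGFP coding sequence, and the 276 bp BBS18 open reading frame placed downstream after a short linker, followed by residual multiple cloning site sequence and the SV40 polyadenylation signal. The annotation identifies the insert as BBIP1 (also called BBIP10), a subunit of the BBSome, the coat-like complex involved in sorting membrane proteins to primary cilia and in ciliogenesis. The insert was cloned by restriction digestion, with a BglII/BamHI junction destroyed at the 5′ end and the EcoRI site retained at the 3′ end.

The associated publication describes the visible immunoprecipitation (VIP) assay, which uses fluorescent fusion proteins to map interactions within multisubunit complexes. This suggests the construct is used to express a green-fluorescent BBSome subunit for interaction mapping of that kind, and it would also suit localisation studies in cultured mammalian cells.
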