Addgene plasmid #218718: pEGFP-C1-BBS18
Purpose: Expresses N-terminally EGFP-tagged BBS18 in mammalian cells
Depositing lab: Kazuhisa Nakayama. Depositing organization: Kyoto University, Graduate School of Pharmaceutical Sciences. Publication: Multisubunit complex architectures revealed by visible immunoprecipitation (VIP) assay using fluorescent fusion proteins. Katoh Y, Nozaki S, Hartanto D, Miyano R, Nakayama K. J Cell Sci. 2015 May 11. pii: jcs.168740. 10.1242/jcs.168740 PubMed 25964651.
Backbone
  Vector backbone: pEGFP-C1
  Backbone manufacturer: Clontech
  Backbone size w/o insert (bp): 4731
  Vector type: Mammalian Expression
  Selectable markers: Neomycin (select with G418)
Growth in bacteria
  Bacterial resistance: Kanamycin, 50 μg/mL
  Growth temperature: 37°C
  Growth strain: DH5alpha
  Copy number: High Copy
Gene/Insert
  Gene/Insert name: BBS18
  Species: H. sapiens (human)
  Insert size (bp): 276
  Promoter: CMV
  Tag / fusion protein: EGFP (N terminal on backbone)
  Cloning method: Restriction Enzyme; 5′ cloning site BglII/BamHI (destroyed during cloning); 3′ cloning site EcoRI (not destroyed)
  Sequencing primers: 5′ CTGAGCAAAGACCCCAACGAG; 3′ GAAATTTGTGATGCTATTGC
Terms and licenses: Academic/Nonprofit Terms; Industry Terms: Not Available to Industry
How to cite: pEGFP-C1-BBS18 was a gift from Kazuhisa Nakayama (Addgene plasmid # 218718 ; http://n2t.net/addgene:218718 ; RRID:Addgene_218718)
